Addgene plasmid #198639: pLC133
Purpose: Expression plasmid for dCas9 in E. coli used in Chip-seq experiments. dCas9 is tagged with a C-terminal 3x FLAG tag. A guide RNA can be cloned using BsaI restriction sites.
Depositing lab: David Bikard. Depositing organization: Institut Pasteur. Publication: Cas9 off-target binding to the promoter of bacterial genes leads to silencing and toxicity. Rostain W, Grebert T, Vyhovskyi D, Pizarro PT, Tshinsele-Van Bellingen G, Cui L, Bikard D. Nucleic Acids Res. 2023 Mar 17:gkad170. doi: 10.1093/nar/gkad170. PubMed 36929199.
Backbone
  Vector backbone: pSC101
  Vector type: Bacterial Expression
Growth in bacteria
  Bacterial resistance: Chloramphenicol, 25 μg/mL
  Growth temperature: 30°C
  Growth strain: DH5alpha
  Copy number: Low Copy
Gene/Insert
  Gene/Insert name: dCas9 (alt names: dead-Cas9; SpyCas9; SpCas9)
  Promoter: pTet
  Tag / fusion protein: 3x-FLAG (C terminal on insert)
  Cloning method: Gibson Cloning
  Sequencing primers: 5′ CAGTTTAGGTTAGGCGCCAT; 3′ ATTTGGATCCCCTCGAGTTCATG
Terms and licenses: Academic/Nonprofit Terms; Industry Terms: Not Available to Industry
How to cite: pLC133 was a gift from David Bikard (Addgene plasmid # 198639 ; http://n2t.net/addgene:198639 ; RRID:Addgene_198639)
