[The description below was written by a language model from this plasmid's Addgene catalogue record and pLannotate feature annotations shown in this document.]
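Description:
pLC133 is a low-copy bacterial expression plasmid built on a pSC101 backbone for producing catalytically dead Streptococcus pyogenes Cas9 (dCas9) in E. coli. It replicates from the pSC101 origin, which depends on the plasmid-encoded Rep101 protein. The feature annotation identifies this as the temperature-sensitive A56V variant, consistent with the recorded propagation at 30°C. Selection is by chloramphenicol, through a cat promoter driving the chloramphenicol acetyltransferase gene. The annotation also picks up short fragments of a lambda cos site, an RSF origin and IS1. These look like backbone remnants rather than functional elements, although the record does not comment on them.

The payload is the dCas9 coding sequence, carrying the D10A and H840A mutations that abolish nuclease activity while preserving RNA-guided DNA binding. It is fused at its C-terminus to a 3xFLAG epitope tag. Expression is driven by a pTet promoter containing tet operator sites, and a divergently oriented TetR gene, followed by the rrnB T1 terminator, supplies the repressor. dCas9 is therefore kept off until a tetracycline-type inducer is added. A separate guide RNA cassette contains the S. pyogenes gRNA scaffold downstream of a short region annotated with a tet operator, which suggests the guide may also be TetR-regulated, though the record does not name its promoter. A λ tL3 terminator is annotated nearby. According to the catalogue entry, a spacer of choice is inserted using BsaI sites.

The plasmid was made for ChIP-seq experiments. The FLAG tag allows immunoprecipitation of dCas9 bound to chromosomal DNA, so that on-target and off-target binding sites can be mapped genome-wide in E. coli.
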