Features (pLannotate 1.2.2; 17 found; start..end, strand, type, name):
     69..4172    -  CDS            dCas9: catalytically dead mutant of the Cas9 endonuclease from the Streptococcus pyogenes Type II CRISPR/Cas system RNA-guided DNA-binding protein that lacks endonuclease activity due to the D10A mutation in the RuvC catalytic domain and the H840A mutation in the HNH catalytic domain
   4215..4232    -  protein_bind   tet operator (fragment): bacterial operator O1 for the tetR and tetA genes tetracycline repressor TetR
   4250..4267    -  protein_bind   tet operator (fragment): bacterial operator O1 for the tetR and tetA genes tetracycline repressor TetR
   4377..5000    +  CDS            TetR: tetracycline repressor TetR; tetR from transposon Tn10; TetR binds to the tetracycline operator tetO to inhibit transcription. This inhibition can be relieved by adding tetracycline or doxycycline.
   5037..5123    +  terminator     rrnB T1 terminator: Escherichia coli rrnB; transcription terminator T1 from the E. coli rrnB gene
   5138..5361    -  misc_feature   cos (fragment): lambda cos site; allows packaging into phage lambda particles
   5364..5435    -  rep_origin     RSF ori (fragment): Plasmids containing the RSF 1030 origin of replication can be propagated in E. coli cells that contain additional plasmids with compatible origins.
   5496..5639    -  mobile_element IS1 (fragment): prokaryotic transposable element IS1
   5760..5862    +  promoter       cat promoter: promoter of the E. coli cat gene encoding chloramphenicol acetyltransferase
   5863..6522    +  CDS            CmR: chloramphenicol acetyltransferase; cat; confers resistance to chloramphenicol
   7226..7448    +  rep_origin     pSC101 ori: low-copy replication origin that requires the Rep101 protein
   7496..8446    +  CDS            Rep101(Ts): temperature-sensitive version of the RepA protein needed for replication with the pSC101 origin (Armstrong et al., 1984); rep101 encoding an A56V mutation
   8589..8607    +  protein_bind   tet operator: tetO; bacterial operator O2 for the tetR and tetA genes tetracycline repressor TetR
   8613..8632    +  promoter       H1-2O2 promoter (fragment): doxycycline-inducible variant of the human H1 RNA promoter (Henriksen et al., 2007)
   8663..8738    +  misc_RNA       gRNA scaffold: guide RNA scaffold for the Streptococcus pyogenes CRISPR/Cas9 system
   8782..9026    -  terminator     λ tL3 terminator: transcription terminator tL3 from phage λ
   9107..56      -  CDS            3xFLAG (across the origin): three tandem FLAG® epitope tags, followed by an enterokinase cleavage site
>Addgene plasmid #198639 | pLC133 | addgene full sequence | sequence record 390787 | Addgene NGS Result
TCATCCTTGTAATCGATGTCATGATCTTTATAATCACCGTCATGGTCTTTGTAGTCACCGCTACCGCCGT
CACCTCCTAGCTGACTCAAATCAATGCGTGTTTCATAAAGACCAGTGATGGATTGATGGATAAGAGTGGC
ATCTAAAACTTCTTTTGTAGACGTATATCGTTTACGATCAATTGTTGTATCAAAATATTTAAAAGCAGCG
GGAGCTCCAAGATTCGTCAACGTAAATAAATGAATAATATTTTCTGCTTGTTCACGTATTGGTTTGTCTC
TATGTTTGTTATATGCACTAAGAACTTTATCTAAATTGGCATCTGCTAAAATAACACGCTTAGAAAATTC
ACTGATTTGCTCAATAATCTCATCTAAATAATGCTTATGCTGCTCCACAAACAATTGTTTTTGTTCGTTA
TCTTCTGGACTACCCTTCAACTTTTCATAATGACTAGCTAAATATAAAAAATTCACATATTTGCTTGGCA
GAGCCAGCTCATTTCCTTTTTGTAATTCTCCGGCACTAGCCAGCATCCGTTTACGACCGTTTTCTAACTC
AAAAAGACTATATTTAGGTAGTTTAATGATTAAGTCTTTTTTAACTTCCTTATATCCTTTAGCTTCTAAA
AAGTCAATCGGATTTTTTTCAAAGGAACTTCTTTCCATAATTGTGATCCCTAGTAACTCTTTAACGGATT
TTAACTTCTTCGATTTCCCTTTTTCCACCTTAGCAACCACTAGGACTGAATAAGCTACCGTTGGACTATC
AAAACCACCATATTTTTTTGGATCCCAGTCTTTTTTACGAGCAATAAGCTTGTCCGAATTTCTTTTTGGT
AAAATTGACTCCTTGGAGAATCCGCCTGTCTGTACTTCTGTTTTCTTGACAATATTGACTTGGGGCATGG
ACAATACTTTGCGCACTGTGGCAAAATCTCGCCCTTTATCCCAGACAATTTCTCCAGTTTCCCCATTAGT
TTCGATTAGAGGGCGTTTGCGAATCTCTCCATTTGCAAGTGTAATTTCTGTTTTGAAGAAGTTCATGATA
TTAGAGTAAAAGAAATATTTTGCGGTTGCTTTGCCTATTTCTTGCTCAGACTTAGCAATCATTTTACGAA
CATCATAAACTTTATAATCACCATAGACAAACTCCGATTCAAGTTTTGGATATTTCTTAATCAAAGCAGT
TCCAACGACGGCATTTAGATACGCATCATGGGCATGATGGTAATTGTTAATCTCACGTACTTTATAGAAT
TGGAAATCTTTTCGGAAGTCAGAAACTAATTTAGATTTTAAGGTAATCACTTTAACCTCTCGAATAAGTT
TATCATTTTCATCGTATTTAGTATTCATGCGACTATCCAAAATTTGTGCCACATGCTTAGTGATTTGGCG
AGTTTCAACCAATTGGCGTTTGATAAAACCAGCTTTATCAAGTTCACTCAAACCTCCACGTTCAGCTTTC
GTTAAATTATCAAACTTACGTTGAGTGATTAACTTGGCGTTTAGAAGTTGTCTCCAATAGTTTTTCATCT
TTTTGACTACTTCTTCACTTGGAACGTTATCCGATTTACCACGATTTTTATCAGAACGCGTTAAGACCTT
ATTGTCTATTGAATCGTCTTTAAGGAAACTTTGTGGAACAATGGCATCGACATCATAATCACTTAAACGA
TTAATATCTAATTCTTGGTCCACATACATGTCTCTTCCATTTTGGAGATAATAGAGATAGAGCTTTTCAT
TTTGCAATTGAGTATTTTCAACAGGATGCTCTTTAAGAATCTGACTTCCTAATTCTTTGATACCTTCTTC
GATTCGTTTCATACGCTCTCGCGAATTTTTCTGGCCCTTTTGAGTTGTCTGATTTTCACGTGCCATTTCA
ATAACGATATTTTCTGGCTTATGCCGCCCCATTACTTTGACCAATTCATCAACAACTTTTACAGTCTGTA
AAATACCTTTTTTAATAGCAGGGCTACCAGCTAAATTTGCAATATGTTCATGTAAACTATCGCCTTGTCC
AGACACTTGTGCTTTTTGAATGTCTTCTTTAAATGTCAAACTATCATCATGGATCAGCTGCATAAAATTG
CGATTGGCAAAACCATCTGATTTCAAAAAATCTAATATTGTTTTGCCAGATTGCTTATCCCTAATACCAT
TAATCAATTTTCGAGACAAACGTCCCCAACCAGTATAACGGCGACGTTTAAGCTGTTTCATCACCTTATC
ATCAAAGAGGTGAGCATATGTTTTAAGTCTTTCCTCAATCATCTCCCTATCTTCAAATAAGGTCAATGTT
AAAACAATATCCTCTAAGATATCTTCATTTTCTTCATTATCCAAAAAATCTTTATCTTTAATAATTTTTA
GCAAATCATGGTAGGTACCTAATGAAGCATTAAATCTATCTTCAACTCCTGAAATTTCAACACTATCAAA
ACATTCTATTTTTTTGAAATAATCTTCTTTTAATTGCTTAACGGTTACTTTTCGATTTGTTTTGAAGAGT
AAATCAACAATGGCTTTCTTCTGTTCACCTGAAAGAAATGCTGGTTTTCGCATTCCTTCAGTAACATATT
TGACCTTTGTCAATTCGTTATAAACCGTAAAATACTCATAAAGCAAACTATGTTTTGGTAGTACTTTTTC
ATTTGGAAGATTTTTATCAAAGTTTGTCATGCGTTCAATAAATGATTGAGCTGAAGCACCTTTATCGACA
ACTTCTTCAAAATTCCATGGGGTAATTGTTTCTTCAGACTTCCGAGTCATCCATGCAAAACGACTATTGC
CACGCGCCAATGGACCAACATAATAAGGAATTCGAAAAGTCAAGATTTTTTCAATCTTCTCACGATTGTC
TTTTAAAAATGGATAAAAGTCTTCTTGTCTTCTCAAAATAGCATGCAGCTCACCCAAGTGAATTTGATGG
GGAATAGAGCCGTTGTCAAAGGTCCGTTGCTTGCGCAGCAAATCTTCACGATTTAGTTTCACCAATAATT
CCTCAGTACCATCCATTTTTTCTAAAATTGGTTTGATAAATTTATAAAATTCTTCTTGGCTAGCTCCCCC
ATCAATATAACCTGCATATCCGTTTTTTGATTGATCAAAAAAGATTTCTTTATACTTTTCTGGAAGTTGT
TGTCGAACTAAAGCTTTTAAAAGAGTCAAGTCTTGATGATGTTCATCGTAGCGTTTAATCATTGAAGCTG
ATAGGGGAGCCTTAGTTATTTCAGTATTTACTCTTAGGATATCTGAAAGTAAAATAGCATCTGATAAATT
CTTAGCTGCCAAAAACAAATCAGCATATTGATCTCCAATTTGCGCCAATAAATTATCTAAATCATCATCG
TAAGTATCTTTTGAAAGCTGTAATTTAGCATCTTCTGCCAAATCAAAATTTGATTTAAAATTAGGGGTCA
AACCCAATGACAAAGCAATGAGATTCCCAAATAAGCCATTTTTCTTCTCACCGGGGAGCTGAGCAATGAG
ATTTTCTAATCGTCTTGATTTACTCAATCGTGCAGAAAGAATCGCTTTAGCATCTACTCCACTTGCGTTA
ATAGGGTTTTCTTCAAATAATTGATTGTAGGTTTGTACCAACTGGATAAATAGTTTGTCCACATCACTAT
TATCAGGATTTAAATCTCCCTCAATCAAAAAATGACCACGAAACTTAATCATATGCGCTAAGGCCAAATA
GATTAAGCGCAAATCCGCTTTATCAGTAGAATCTACCAATTTTTTTCGCAGATGATAGATAGTTGGATAT
TTCTCATGATAAGCAACTTCATCTACTATATTTCCAAAAATAGGATGACGTTCATGCTTCTTGTCTTCTT
CCACCAAAAAAGACTCTTCAAGTCGATGAAAGAAACTATCATCTACTTTCGCCATCTCATTTGAAAAAAT
CTCCTGTAGATAACAAATACGATTCTTCCGACGTGTATACCTTCTACGAGCTGTCCGTTTGAGACGAGTC
GCTTCCGCTGTCTCTCCACTGTCAAATAAAAGAGCCCCTATAAGATTTTTTTTGATACTGTGGCGGTCTG
TATTTCCCAGAACCTTGAACTTTTTAGACGGAACCTTATATTCATCAGTGATCACCGCCCATCCGACGCT
ATTTGTGCCGATAGCTAAGCCTATTGAGTATTTCTTATCCATTTTTGCCTCCTAACTAGGTCATTTGATA
TGCCTCCGGATATCACTCTATCAATGATAGAGAGCTTATTTTAATTATGCTCTATCAATGATAGAGTGTC
AATATTTTTTTTAGTTTTTCATGAACTCGAGGGGATCCAAATAAAAAACTAGTTTGACAAATAACTCTAT
CAATGATATAATGTCAACAAAAAGGAGGAATTAATGATGTCTAGATTAGATAAAAGTAAAGTGATTAACA
GCGCATTAGAGCTGCTTAATGAGGTCGGAATCGAAGGTTTAACAACCCGTAAACTCGCCCAGAAGCTAGG
TGTAGAGCAGCCTACATTGTATTGGCATGTAAAAAATAAGCGGGCTTTGCTCGACGCCTTAGCCATTGAG
ATGTTAGATAGGCACCATACTCACTTTTGCCCTTTAGAAGGGGAAAGCTGGCAAGATTTTTTACGTAATA
ACGCTAAAAGTTTTAGATGTGCTTTACTAAGTCATCGCGATGGAGCAAAAGTACATTTAGGTACACGGCC
TACAGAAAAACAGTATGAAACTCTCGAAAATCAATTAGCCTTTTTATGCCAACAAGGTTTTTCACTAGAG
AATGCATTATATGCACTCAGCGCTGTGGGGCATTTTACTTTAGGTTGCGTATTGGAAGATCAAGAGCATC
AAGTCGCTAAAGAAGAAAGGGAAACACCTACTACTGATAGTATGCCGCCATTATTACGACAAGCTATCGA
ATTATTTGATCACCAAGGTGCAGAGCCAGCCTTCTTATTCGGCCTTGAATTGATCATATGCGGATTAGAA
AAACAACTTAAATGTGAAAGTGGGTCTTAACCGATCCCCAATTCCTGGCAGGCGTGCTAGAGGCATCAAA
TAAAACGAAAGGCTCAGTCGAAAGACTGGGCCTTTCGTTTTATCTGTTGTTTGTCGGTGAACGCTCTCCT
GAGTAGGACAAATCCGCCGCCCTAGACCCTCCACGCACGTTGTGATATGTAGATGATAATCATTATCACT
TTACGGGTCCTTTCCGGTGATCCGACAGGTTACGGGGCGGCGACCTCGCGGGTTTTCGCTATTTATGAAA
ATTTTCCGGTTTAAGGCGTTTCCGTTCTTCTTCGTCATAACTTAATGTTTTTATTTAAAATACCCTCTGA
AAAGAAAGGAAACGACAGGTGCTGAAAGCGAGGCTTTTTGGGGCGTTCGGCTGCGGCGAGCGGTATCAGC
TCACTCAAAGGCGGTAATACGGTTATCCACAGAATCAGGGGATAACGCAGGCCTCCGAAATTAGTTTAAT
ATGCTGCCAACATAGTAAGCCAGTATACACTCCGCTAGCGCTGATGTCCGGCGGTGCTTTTGCCGTTACG
CACCACCCCGTCAGTAGCTGAACAGGAGGGACAGCTGATAGAAACAGAAGCCACTGGAGCACCTCAAAAA
CACCATCATACACTAAATCAGTAAGTTGGCAGCATCACCCGACGCACTTTGCGCCGAATAAATACCTGTG
ACGGAAGATCACTTCGCAGAATAAATAAATCCTGGTGTCCCTGTTGATACCGGGAAGCCCCGGGCCAACT
TTTGGCGAAAATGAGACGTTGATCGGCACGTAAGAGGTTCCAACTTTCACCATAATGAAATAAGATCACT
ACCGGGCGTATTTTTTGAGTTATCGAGATTTTCAGGAGCTAAGGAAGCTAAAATGGAGAAAAAAATCACT
GGATATACCACCGTTGATATATCCCAATGGCATCGTAAAGAACATTTTGAGGCATTTCAGTCAGTTGCTC
AATGTACCTATAACCAGACCGTTCAGCTGGATATTACGGCCTTTTTAAAGACCGTAAAGAAAAATAAGCA
CAAGTTTTATCCGGCCTTTATTCACATTCTTGCCCGCCTGATGAATGCTCATCCGGAATTCCGTATGGCA
ATGAAAGACGGTGAGCTGGTGATATGGGATAGTGTTCACCCTTGTTACACCGTTTTCCATGAGCAAACTG
AAACGTTTTCATCGCTCTGGAGTGAATACCACGACGATTTCCGGCAGTTTCTACACATATATTCGCAAGA
TGTGGCGTGTTACGGTGAAAACCTGGCCTATTTCCCTAAAGGGTTTATTGAGAATATGTTTTTCGTCTCA
GCCAATCCCTGGGTGAGTTTCACCAGTTTTGATTTAAACGTGGCCAATATGGACAACTTCTTCGCCCCCG
TTTTCACCATGGGCAAATATTATACGCAAGGCGACAAGGTGCTGATGCCGCTGGCGATTCAGGTTCATCA
TGCCGTTTGTGATGGCTTCCATGTCGGCAGAATGCTTAATGAATTACAACAGTACTGCGATGAGTGGCAG
GGCGGGGCGTAATTTTTTTAAGGCAGTTATTGGTGCCCTTAAACGCCTGGTTGCTACGCCTGAATAAGTG
ATAATAAGCGGATGAATGGCATAACTGTCAGACCAAGTTTACTCATATATACTTTAGATTGATTTAAAAC
TTCATTTTTAATTTAAAAGGATCTAGGTGAAGATCCTTTTTGATAATCTCATGACCAAAATCCCTTAACG
TGAGTTTTCGTTCCACTGAGCGTCAGACCCCGTTGATGATACCGCTGCCTTACTGGGTGCATTAGCCAGT
CTGAATGACCTGTCACGGGATAATCCGAAGTGGTCAGACTGGAAAATCAGAGGGCAGGAACTGCTGAACA
GCAAAAAGTCAGATAGCACCACATAGCAGACCCGCCATAAAACGCCCTGAGAAGCCCGTGACGGGCTTTT
CTTGTATTATGGGTAGTTTCCTTGCATGAATCCATAAAAGGCGCCTGTAGTGCCATTTACCCCCATTCAC
TGCCAGAGCCGTGAGCGCAGCGAACTGAATGTCACGAAAAAGACAGCGACTCAGGTGCCTGATGGTCGGA
GACAAAAGGAATATTCAGCGATTTGCCCGATTGCGGCCGCAACCGAGCTTGCGAGGGTGCTACTTAAGCC
TTTAGGGTTTTAAGGTCTGTTTTGTAGAGGAGCAAACAGCGTTTGCGACATCCTTTTGTAATACTGCGGA
ACTGACTAAAGTAGTGAGTTATACACAGGGCTGGGATCTATTCTTTTTATCTTTTTTTATTCTTTCTTTA
TTCTATAAATTATAACCACTTGAATATAAACAAAAAAAACACACAAAGGTCTAGCGGAATTTACAGAGGG
TCTAGCAGAATTTACAAGTTTTCCAGCAAAGGTCTAGCAGAATTTACAGATACCCACAACTCAAAGGAAA
AGGACTAGTAATTATCATTGACTAGCCCATCTCAATTGGTATAGTGATTAAAATCACCTAGACCAATTGA
GATGTATGTCTGAATTAGTTGTTTTCAAAGCAAATGAACTAGCGATTAGTCGCTATGACTTAACGGAGCA
TGAAACCAAGCTAATTTTATGCTGTGTGGCACTACTCAACCCCACGATTGAAAACCCTACAAGGAAAGAA
CGGACGGTATCGTTCACTTATAACCAATACGTTCAGATGATGAACATCAGTAGGGAAAATGCTTATGGTG
TATTAGCTAAAGCAACCAGAGAGCTGATGACGAGAACTGTGGAAATCAGGAATCCTTTGGTTAAAGGCTT
TGAGATTTTCCAGTGGACAAACTATGCCAAGTTCTCAAGCGAAAAATTAGAATTAGTTTTTAGTGAAGAG
ATATTGCCTTATCTTTTCCAGTTAAAAAAATTCATAAAATATAATCTGGAACATGTTAAGTCTTTTGAAA
ACAAATACTCTATGAGGATTTATGAGTGGTTATTAAAAGAACTAACACAAAAGAAAACTCACAAGGCAAA
TATAGAGATTAGCCTTGATGAATTTAAGTTCATGTTAATGCTTGAAAATAACTACCATGAGTTTAAAAGG
CTTAACCAATGGGTTTTGAAACCAATAAGTAAAGATTTAAACACTTACAGCAATATGAAATTGGTGGTTG
ATAAGCGAGGCCGCCCGACTGATACGTTGATTTTCCAAGTTGAACTAGATAGACAAATGGATCTCGTAAC
CGAACTTGAGAACAACCAGATAAAAATGAATGGTGACAAAATACCAACAACCATTACATCAGATTCCTAC
CTACATAACGGACTAAGAAAAACACTACACGATGCTTTAACTGCAAAAATTCAGCTCACCAGTTTTGAGG
CAAAATTTTTGAGTGACATGCAAAGTAAGTATGATCTCAATGGTTCGTTCTCATGGCTCACGCAAAAACA
ACGAACCACACTAGAGAACATACTGGCTAAATACGGAAGGATCTGAGGTTCTTATGGCTCTTGTATCTAT
CAGTGAAGCATCAAGACTAACAAACAAAAGTAGAACAACTGTTCACCGTTACATATCAAAGGGAAAACTG
TCCATACCCATGGAAGGCGAGCGGCATGCATTTACGTTGACACCATCGTCCCTATCAGTGATAGAGATTG
ACATCCCTATCAGTGATAGAGATACTGAGCACTGAGACCAGTCTAGGTCTCGGTTTTAGAGCTAGAAATA
GCAAGTTAAAATAAGGCTAGTCCGTTATCAACTTGAAAAAGTGGCACCGAGTCGGTGCTTTTTTTGAGAT
CTGTCCATACCCATGGATTCTTCGTCTGTTTCTACTGGTATTGGCACAAACCTGATTCCAATTTGAGCAA
GGCTATGTGCCATCTCGATACTCGTTCTTAACTCAACAGAAGATGCTTTGTGCATACAGCCCCTCGTTTA
TTATTTATCTCCTCAGCCAGCCGCTGTGCTTTCAGTGGATTTCGGATAACAGAAAGGCCGGGAAATACCC
AGCCTCGCTTTGTAACGGAGTAGACGAAAGTGATTGCGCCTACCCGGATATTATCGTGAGGATGCGTCAT
CAGTTTAGGTTAGGCGCCATGCATCTCGAGGCATGCCTGCAATGCCTGGAGATCCTTACTCGAGTCATCC
TGCAGCCTTGTCATCG
